Addgene plasmid #115616: eGFP-pk-F146A
Purpose: Expresses human Parkin F146A in mammalian cells
Depositing lab: Edward Fon. Depositing organization: McGill University. Publication: Structure-guided mutagenesis reveals a hierarchical mechanism of Parkin activation. Tang MY, Vranas M, Krahn AI, Pundlik S, Trempe JF, Fon EA. Nat Commun. 2017 Mar 9;8:14697. doi: 10.1038/ncomms14697. PubMed 28276439.
Backbone
  Vector backbone: pEGFP-C2
  Backbone size w/o insert (bp): 4731
  Total vector size (bp): 6129
  Vector type: Mammalian Expression
  Selectable markers: Neomycin (select with G418)
Growth in bacteria
  Bacterial resistance: Kanamycin, 50 μg/mL
  Growth temperature: 37°C
  Growth strain: DH5alpha
  Copy number: High Copy
Gene/Insert
  Gene/Insert name: Parkin (alt name: PARK2)
  Species: H. sapiens (human)
  Insert size (bp): 1398
  Mutation: F146A
  GenBank ID: NM_004562.2
  Entrez Gene: PRKN (a.k.a. AR-JP, LPRS2, PARK2, PDJ)
  Promoter: CMV
  Tag / fusion protein: EGFP (N terminal on insert)
  Cloning method: Restriction Enzyme; 5′ cloning site EcoRI (unknown if destroyed); 3′ cloning site SalI (unknown if destroyed)
  Sequencing primers: 5′ EGFP-C
Terms and licenses: Academic/Nonprofit Terms; Industry Terms: Not Available to Industry
How to cite: eGFP-pk-F146A was a gift from Edward Fon (Addgene plasmid # 115616 ; http://n2t.net/addgene:115616 ; RRID:Addgene_115616)
