[The description below was written by a language model from this plasmid's Addgene catalogue record and pLannotate feature annotations shown in this document.]
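Description:
eGFP-pk-F146A is a 6,129 bp mammalian expression plasmid built on the pEGFP-C2 backbone that produces human Parkin (PRKN, also known as PARK2) carrying the F146A point mutation, fused at its N terminus to EGFP. The roughly 1.4 kb Parkin coding sequence was placed between the EcoRI and SalI sites of the multiple cloning site, so it sits directly downstream of the EGFP open reading frame with only a short MCS-derived linker between them. Transcription of the fusion is driven by the human cytomegalovirus immediate early enhancer and promoter and terminated by the SV40 polyadenylation signal.

The plasmid replicates at high copy number in E. coli from a ColE1/pUC-type origin, and also carries an f1 phage origin that permits single-stranded DNA production. A single NeoR/KanR (Tn5 aminoglycoside phosphotransferase) gene serves both hosts. A bacterial bla-type promoter drives it for kanamycin selection in E. coli, and the SV40 enhancer/early promoter, paired with the HSV TK poly(A) signal, drives it for G418 selection of transfected mammalian cells. The short annotated fragments of an RSF origin, SV40 large T antigen, ble and the bGH poly(A) signal are most likely partial matches to backbone sequence rather than functional elements.

Parkin is an E3 ubiquitin ligase, and the associated study used structure-guided mutagenesis to dissect how it becomes activated. The record does not state the specific effect of F146A. The EGFP tag allows the mutant protein's expression and subcellular localisation to be followed by fluorescence in live or fixed mammalian cells.
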