Features (pLannotate 1.2.2; 17 found; start..end, strand, type, name):
      1..28      +  rep_origin     RSF ori (fragment): Plasmids containing the RSF 1030 origin of replication can be propagated in E. coli cells that contain additional plasmids with compatible origins.
     96..399     +  enhancer       CMV enhancer: human cytomegalovirus immediate early enhancer
    400..603     +  promoter       CMV promoter: human cytomegalovirus (CMV) immediate early promoter
    648..1364    +  CDS            EGFP: EGFP is a basic (constitutively fluorescent) green fluorescent protein published in 1996, derived from Aequorea victoria. It is reported to be a rapidly-maturing weak dimer with moderate acid sensitivity.
   1370..1403    +  misc_feature   MCS (fragment): multiple cloning site
   1404..2798    +  CDS            PRKN: PRKN_HUMAN - Also known as PARK2. Experimental evidence at protein level: Swiss-Prot protein existence level 1. Functions within a multiprotein E3 ubiquitin ligase complex, catalyzing the covalent attachment of ubiquitin moieties onto substrate proteins (PubMed:10888878, PubMed:10973942, PubMed:11431533, PubMed:12150907, PubMed:12628165, PubMed:15105460, PubMed:16135753, PubMed:21376232, PubMed:21532592, PubMed:23754282, PubMed:23620051, PubMed:24660806, PubMed:24751536, PubMed:32047033, PubMed:29311685, PubMed:22396657). Substrates include SYT11 and VDAC1 (PubMed:32047033, PubMed:29311685). O
   2802..2828    +  misc_feature   MCS (fragment): multiple cloning site
   2845..2929    +  CDS            large T antigen (fragment): large T antigen from SV40 (simian virus 40)
   2952..3073    +  polyA_signal   SV40 poly(A) signal: SV40 polyadenylation signal
   3107..3535    -  rep_origin     f1 ori (sequence partly withheld): f1 bacteriophage origin of replication; arrow indicates direction of (+) strand synthesis
   3562..3666    +  promoter       AmpR promoter: bla
   3668..4025    +  promoter       SV40 promoter: SV40 enhancer and early promoter
   4060..4854    +  CDS            NeoR/KanR: aminoglycoside phosphotransferase from Tn5; aph(3')-II (or nptII); confers resistance to neomycin, kanamycin, and G418 (Geneticin®)
   4875..5027    +  CDS            ble (fragment): BLE_KLEPN - Experimental evidence at protein level: Swiss-Prot protein existence level 1. Binding protein with a strong affinity to the bleomycin family of antibiotics. Binds to CL990; an antimitotic-antibiotic compound. From Klebsiella pneumoniae.
   5086..5133    +  polyA_signal   HSV TK poly(A) signal: herpes simplex virus thymidine kinase polyadenylation signal (Cole and Stacy, 1985)
   5224..5240    -  polyA_signal   bGH poly(A) signal (fragment): bovine growth hormone polyadenylation signal
   5462..6050    +  rep_origin     ori: high-copy-number ColE1/pMB1/pBR322/pUC origin of replication
>Addgene plasmid #115616 | eGFP-pk-F146A | addgene full sequence | sequence record 222140 | Addgene NGS Result
CTGATTCTGTGGATAACCGTATTACCGCCATGCATTAGTTATTAATAGTAATCAATTACGGGGTCATTAG
TTCATAGCCCATATATGGAGTTCCGCGTTACATAACTTACGGTAAATGGCCCGCCTGGCTGACCGCCCAA
CGACCCCCGCCCATTGACGTCAATAATGACGTATGTTCCCATAGTAACGCCAATAGGGACTTTCCATTGA
CGTCAATGGGTGGAGTATTTACGGTAAACTGCCCACTTGGCAGTACATCAAGTGTATCATATGCCAAGTA
CGCCCCCTATTGACGTCAATGACGGTAAATGGCCCGCCTGGCATTATGCCCAGTACATGACCTTATGGGA
CTTTCCTACTTGGCAGTACATCTACGTATTAGTCATCGCTATTACCATGGTGATGCGGTTTTGGCAGTAC
ATCAATGGGCGTGGATAGCGGTTTGACTCACGGGGATTTCCAAGTCTCCACCCCATTGACGTCAATGGGA
GTTTGTTTTGGCACCAAAATCAACGGGACTTTCCAAAATGTCGTAACAACTCCGCCCCATTGACGCAAAT
GGGCGGTAGGCGTGTACGGTGGGAGGTCTATATAAGCAGAGCTGGTTTAGTGAACCGTCAGATCCGCTAG
CGCTACCGGTCGCCACCATGGTGAGCAAGGGCGAGGAGCTGTTCACCGGGGTGGTGCCCATCCTGGTCGA
GCTGGACGGCGACGTAAACGGCCACAAGTTCAGCGTGTCCGGCGAGGGCGAGGGCGATGCCACCTACGGC
AAGCTGACCCTGAAGTTCATCTGCACCACCGGCAAGCTGCCCGTGCCCTGGCCCACCCTCGTGACCACCC
TGACCTACGGCGTGCAGTGCTTCAGCCGCTACCCCGACCACATGAAGCAGCACGACTTCTTCAAGTCCGC
CATGCCCGAAGGCTACGTCCAGGAGCGCACCATCTTCTTCAAGGACGACGGCAACTACAAGACCCGCGCC
GAGGTGAAGTTCGAGGGCGACACCCTGGTGAACCGCATCGAGCTGAAGGGCATCGACTTCAAGGAGGACG
GCAACATCCTGGGGCACAAGCTGGAGTACAACTACAACAGCCACAACGTCTATATCATGGCCGACAAGCA
GAAGAACGGCATCAAGGTGAACTTCAAGATCCGCCACAACATCGAGGACGGCAGCGTGCAGCTCGCCGAC
CACTACCAGCAGAACACCCCCATCGGCGACGGCCCCGTGCTGCTGCCCGACAACCACTACCTGAGCACCC
AGTCCGCCCTGAGCAAAGACCCCAACGAGAAGCGCGATCACATGGTCCTGCTGGAGTTCGTGACCGCCGC
CGGGATCACTCTCGGCATGGACGAGCTGTACAAGTCCGGCCGGACTCAGATCTCGAGCTCAAGCTTCGAA
TTCATGATAGTGTTTGTCAGGTTCAACTCCAGCCATGGTTTCCCAGTGGAGGTCGATTCTGACACCAGCA
TCTTCCAGCTCAAGGAGGTGGTTGCTAAGCGACAGGGGGTTCCGGCTGACCAGTTGCGTGTGATTTTCGC
AGGGAAGGAGCTGAGGAATGACTGGACTGTGCAGAATTGTGACCTGGATCAGCAGAGCATTGTTCACATT
GTGCAGAGACCGTGGAGAAAAGGTCAAGAAATGAATGCAACTGGAGGCGACGACCCCAGAAACGCGGCGG
GAGGCTGTGAGCGGGAGCCCCAGAGCTTGACTCGGGTGGACCTCAGCAGCTCAGTCCTCCCAGGAGACTC
TGTGGGGCTGGCTGTCATTCTGCACACTGACAGCAGGAAGGACTCACCACCAGCTGGAAGTCCAGCAGGT
AGATCAATCTACAACAGCGCTTATGTGTATTGCAAAGGCCCCTGTCAAAGAGTGCAGCCGGGAAAACTCA
GGGTACAGTGCAGCACCTGCAGGCAGGCAACGCTCACCTTGACCCAGGGTCCATCTTGCTGGGATGATGT
TTTAATTCCAAACCGGATGAGTGGTGAATGCCAATCCCCACACTGCCCTGGGACTAGTGCAGAATTTTTC
TTTAAATGTGGAGCACACCCCACCTCTGACAAGGAAACATCAGTAGCTTTGCACCTGATCGCAACAAATA
GTCGGAACATCACTTGCATTACGTGCACAGACGTCAGGAGCCCCGTCCTGGTTTTCCAGTGCAACTCCCG
CCACGTGATTTGCTTAGACTGTTTCCACTTATACTGTGTGACAAGACTCAATGATCGGCAGTTTGTTCAC
GACCCTCAACTTGGCTACTCCCTGCCTTGTGTGGCTGGCTGTCCCAACTCCTTGATTAAAGAGCTCCATC
ACTTCAGGATTCTGGGAGAAGAGCAGTACAACCGGTACCAGCAGTATGGTGCAGAGGAGTGTGTCCTGCA
GATGGGGGGCGTGTTATGCCCCCGCCCTGGCTGTGGAGCGGGGCTGCTGCCGGAGCCTGACCAGAGGAAA
GTCACCTGCGAAGGGGGCAATGGCCTGGGCTGTGGGTTTGCCTTCTGCCGGGAATGTAAAGAAGCGTACC
ATGAAGGGGAGTGCAGTGCCGTATTTGAAGCCTCAGGAACAACTACTCAGGCCTACAGAGTCGATGAAAG
AGCCGCCGAGCAGGCTCGTTGGGAAGCAGCCTCCAAAGAAACCATCAAGAAAACCACCAAGCCCTGTCCC
CGCTGCCATGTACCAGTGGAAAAAAATGGAGGCTGCATGCACATGAAGTGTCCGCAGCCCCAGTGCAGGC
TCGAGTGGTGCTGGAACTGTGGCTGCGAGTGGAACCGCGTCTGCATGGGGGACCACTGGTTCGACGTGTA
GGTCGACGGTACCGCGGGCCCGGGATCCACCGGATCTAGATAACTGATCATAATCAGCCATACCACATTT
GTAGAGGTTTTACTTGCTTTAAAAAACCTCCCACACCTCCCCCTGAACCTGAAACATAAAATGAATGCAA
TTGTTGTTGTTAACTTGTTTATTGCAGCTTATAATGGTTACAAATAAAGCAATAGCATCACAAATTTCAC
AAATAAAGCATTTTTTTCACTGCATTCTAGTTGTGGTTTGTCCAAACTCATCAATGTATCTTAACGCGTA
AATTGTAAGCGTTAATATTTTGTTAAAATTCGCGTTAAATTTTTGTTAAATCAGCTCATTTTTTAACCAA
TAGGCCGAAATCGGCAAAATCCCTTATAAATCAAAAGAATAGACCGAGATAGGGT
[37 nt withheld, positions 3206-3242]
AAAGAACGTGGACTCCAACGTCAAAGG
[49 nt withheld, positions 3270-3318]
T
[91 nt withheld, positions 3320-3410]
G
[124 nt withheld, positions 3412-3535]
CAGGTGGCACTTTTCGGGGAAATGTGCGCGGAACCCCTATTTGTTTATTTTTCTAAATACATTCAAATAT
GTATCCGCTCATGAGACAATAACCCTGATAAATGCTTCAATAATATTGAAAAAGGAAGAGTCCTGAGGCG
GAAAGAACCAGCTGTGGAATGTGTGTCAGTTAGGGTGTGGAAAGTCCCCAGGCTCCCCAGCAGGCAGAAG
TATGCAAAGCATGCATCTCAATTAGTCAGCAACCAGGTGTGGAAAGTCCCCAGGCTCCCCAGCAGGCAGA
AGTATGCAAAGCATGCATCTCAATTAGTCAGCAACCATAGTCCCGCCCCTAACTCCGCCCATCCCGCCCC
TAACTCCGCCCAGTTCCGCCCATTCTCCGCCCCATGGCTGACTAATTTTTTTTATTTATGCAGAGGCCGA
GGCCGCCTCGGCCTCTGAGCTATTCCAGAAGTAGTGAGGAGGCTTTTTTGGAGGCCTAGGCTTTTGCAAA
GATCGATCAAGAGACAGGATGAGGATCGTTTCGCATGATTGAACAAGATGGATTGCACGCAGGTTCTCCG
GCCGCTTGGGTGGAGAGGCTATTCGGCTATGACTGGGCACAACAGACAATCGGCTGCTCTGATGCCGCCG
TGTTCCGGCTGTCAGCGCAGGGGCGCCCGGTTCTTTTTGTCAAGACCGACCTGTCCGGTGCCCTGAATGA
ACTGCAAGACGAGGCAGCGCGGCTATCGTGGCTGGCCACGACGGGCGTTCCTTGCGCAGCTGTGCTCGAC
GTTGTCACTGAAGCGGGAAGGGACTGGCTGCTATTGGGCGAAGTGCCGGGGCAGGATCTCCTGTCATCTC
ACCTTGCTCCTGCCGAGAAAGTATCCATCATGGCTGATGCAATGCGGCGGCTGCATACGCTTGATCCGGC
TACCTGCCCATTCGACCACCAAGCGAAACATCGCATCGAGCGAGCACGTACTCGGATGGAAGCCGGTCTT
GTCGATCAGGATGATCTGGACGAAGAGCATCAGGGGCTCGCGCCAGCCGAACTGTTCGCCAGGCTCAAGG
CGAGCATGCCCGACGGCGAGGATCTCGTCGTGACCCATGGCGATGCCTGCTTGCCGAATATCATGGTGGA
AAATGGCCGCTTTTCTGGATTCATCGACTGTGGCCGGCTGGGTGTGGCGGACCGCTATCAGGACATAGCG
TTGGCTACCCGTGATATTGCTGAAGAGCTTGGCGGCGAATGGGCTGACCGCTTCCTCGTGCTTTACGGTA
TCGCCGCTCCCGATTCGCAGCGCATCGCCTTCTATCGCCTTCTTGACGAGTTCTTCTGAGCGGGACTCTG
GGGTTCGAAATGACCGACCAAGCGACGCCCAACCTGCCATCACGAGATTTCGATTCCACCGCCGCCTTCT
ATGAAAGGTTGGGCTTCGGAATCGTTTTCCGGGACGCCGGCTGGATGATCCTCCAGCGCGGGGATCTCAT
GCTGGAGTTCTTCGCCCACCCTAGGGGGAGGCTAACTGAAACACGGAAGGAGACAATACCGGAAGGAACC
CGCGCTATGACGGCAATAAAAAGACAGAATAAAACGCACGGTGTTGGGTCGTTTGTTCATAAACGCGGGG
TTCGGTCCCAGGGCTGGCACTCTGTCGATACCCCACCGAGACCCCATTGGGGCCAATACGCCCGCGTTTC
TTCCTTTTCCCCACCCCACCCCCCAAGTTCGGGTGAAGGCCCAGGGCTCGCAGCCAACGTCGGGGCGGCA
GGCCCTGCCATAGCCTCAGGTTACTCATATATACTTTAGATTGATTTAAAACTTCATTTTTAATTTAAAA
GGATCTAGGTGAAGATCCTTTTTGATAATCTCATGACCAAAATCCCTTAACGTGAGTTTTCGTTCCACTG
AGCGTCAGACCCCGTAGAAAAGATCAAAGGATCTTCTTGAGATCCTTTTTTTCTGCGCGTAATCTGCTGC
TTGCAAACAAAAAAACCACCGCTACCAGCGGTGGTTTGTTTGCCGGATCAAGAGCTACCAACTCTTTTTC
CGAAGGTAACTGGCTTCAGCAGAGCGCAGATACCAAATACTGTTCTTCTAGTGTAGCCGTAGTTAGGCCA
CCACTTCAAGAACTCTGTAGCACCGCCTACATACCTCGCTCTGCTAATCCTGTTACCAGTGGCTGCTGCC
AGTGGCGATAAGTCGTGTCTTACCGGGTTGGACTCAAGACGATAGTTACCGGATAAGGCGCAGCGGTCGG
GCTGAACGGGGGGTTCGTGCACACAGCCCAGCTTGGAGCGAACGACCTACACCGAACTGAGATACCTACA
GCGTGAGCTATGAGAAAGCGCCACGCTTCCCGAAGGGAGAAAGGCGGACAGGTATCCGGTAAGCGGCAGG
GTCGGAACAGGAGAGCGCACGAGGGAGCTTCCAGGGGGAAACGCCTGGTATCTTTATAGTCCTGTCGGGT
TTCGCCACCTCTGACTTGAGCGTCGATTTTTGTGATGCTCGTCAGGGGGGCGGAGCCTATGGAAAAACGC
CAGCAACGCGGCCTTTTTACGGTTCCTGGCCTTTTGCTGGCCTTTTGCTCACATGTTCTTTCCTGCGTTA
TCCC
